>Addgene plasmid #187131 | pDARMO_CMVT_3xFLAG-HUWE1_H3962D | addgene full sequence | sequence record 370066 | Addgene NGS Result
GAATATAGTCTTTACATGCCCTTGGCCACGCCCCTCTTTAATACGACGGGCAATTTGCACTTCAGAAAAT
GAAGAGTTTGCTTTAGCCATAACAAAAGTCCAGTATGCTTTTTCACAGCATAACTGGACTGATTTCAGTT
TACAACTATTCTGTCTAGTTTAAGACTTTATTGTCATAGTTTAGATCTATTTTGTTCAGTTTAAGACTTT
ATTGTCCGCCCACACCCGCTTACGCAGGGCATCTGCGCATCCACAGGAAGCCGTAAAAAGGCCGCGTTGC
TGGCGTTTTTCCATAGGCTCCGCCCCCCTGACGAGCATCACAAAAATCGACGCTCAAGTCAGAGGTGGCG
AAACCCGACAGGACTATAAAGATACCAGGCGTTTCCCCCTGGAAGCTCCCTCGTGCGCTCTCCTGTTCCG
ACCCTGCCGCTTACCGGATACCTGTCCGCCTTTCTCCCTTCGGGAAGCGTGGCGCTTTCTCATAGCTCAC
GCTGTAGGTATCTCAGTTCGGTGTAGGTCGTTCGCTCCAAGCTGGGCTGTGTGCACGAACCCCCCGTTCA
GCCCGACCGCTGCGCCTTATCCGGTAACTATCGTCTTGAGTCCAACCCGGTAAGACACGACTTATCGCCA
CTGGCAGCAGCCACTGGTAACAGGATTAGCAGAGCGAGGTATGTAGGCGGTGCTACAGAGTTCTTGAAGT
GGTGGCCTAACTACGGCTACACTAGAAGAACAGTATTTGGTATCTGCGCTCTGCTGAAGCCAGTTACCTT
CGGAAAAAGAGTTGGTAGCTCTTGATCCGGCAAACAAACCACCGCTGGTAGCGGTGGTTTTTTTGTTTGC
AAGCAGCAGATTACGCGCAGAAAAAAAGGATCTCAAGAAGATCCTTTGATCTTTTCTACGGGGTCTGACG
CTTATTACCAATGCTTAATCAGTGAGGCACCTATCTCAGCGATCTGTCTATTTCGTTCATCCATAGTTGC
CTGACTCCCCGTCGTGTAGATAACTACGATACGGGAGGGCTTACCATCTGGCCCCAGTGCTGCAATGATA
CCGCGTGACCCACGCTCACCGGCTCCAGATTTATCAGCAATAAACCAGCCAGCCGGAAGGGCCGAGCGCA
GAAGTGGTCCTGCAACTTTATCCGCCTCCATCCAGTCTATTAATTGTTGCCGGGAAGCTAGAGTAAGTAG
TTCGCCAGTTAATAGTTTGCGCAACGTTGTTGCCATTGCTACAGGCATCGTGGTGTCACGCTCGTCGTTT
GGTATGGCTTCATTCAGCTCCGGTTCCCAACGATCAAGGCGAGTTACATGATCCCCCATGTTGTGCAAAA
AAGCGGTTAGCTCCTTCGGTCCTCCGATCGTTGTCAGAAGTAAGTTGGCCGCAGTGTTATCACTCATGGT
TATGGCAGCACTGCATAATTCTCTTACTGTCATGCCATCCGTAAGATGCTTTTCTGTGACTGGTGAGTAC
TCAACCAAGTCATTCTGAGAATAGTGTATGCGGCGACCGAGTTGCTCTTGCCCGGCGTCAATACGGGATA
ATACCGCGCCACATAGCAGAACTTTAAAAGTGCTCATCATTGGAAAACGTTCTTCGGGGCGAAAACTCTC
AAGGATCTTACCGCTGTTGAGATCCAGTTCGATGTAACCCACTCGTGCACCCAACTGATCTTCAGCATCT
TTTACTTTCACCAGCGTTTCTGGGTGAGCAAAAACAGGAAGGCAAAATGCCGCAAAAAAGGGAATAAGGG
CGACACGGAAATGTTGAATACTCATACTCTTCCTTTTTCAATATTATTGAAGCATTTATCAGGGTTATTG
TCTCATGAGCGGATACATATTTGAATGTATTTAGGACCCAAGTCAACCGGTTGTGGGCGGACAAAATAGT
TGGGAACTGGGAGGGGTGGAAATGGAGTTTTTAAGGATTATTTAGGGAAGAGTGACAAAATAGATGGGAA
CTGGGTGTAGCGTCGTAAGCTAATACGAAAATTAAAAATGACAAAATAGTTTGGAACTAGATTTCACTTA
TCTGGTTCAGCCTGCGGTCCGGATTCGCCCTTAAGCTAGCTAGTTATTAATAGTAATCAATTACGGGGTC
ATTAGTTCATAGCCCATATATGGAGTTCCGCGTTACATAACTTACGGTAAATGGCCCGCCTGGCTGACCG
CCCAACGACCCCCGCCCATTGACGTCAATAATGACGTATGTTCCCATAGTAACGCCAATAGGGACTTTCC
ATTGACGTCAATGGGTGGAGTATTTACGGTAAACTGCCCACTTGGCAGTACATCAAGTGTATCATATGCC
AAGTACGCCCCCTATTGACGTCAATGACGGTAAATGGCCCGCCTGGCATTATGCCCAGTACATGACCTTA
TGGGACTTTCCTACTTGGCAGTACATCTACGTATTAGTCATTGCTATTACCATGGTGATGCGGTTTTGGC
AGTACATCAATGGGCGTGGATAGCGGTTTGACTCACGGGGATTTCCAAGTCTCCACCCCATTGACGTCAA
TGGGAGTTTGTTTTGGCACCAAAATCAACGGGACTTTCCAAAATGTCGTAACAACTCCGCCCCATTGACG
CAAATGGGCGGTAGGCGTGTACGGTGGGAGGTCTATATAAGCAGAGCTGGTTTAGTGAACCGTCAGATCC
TCACTCTCTTCCGCCTCGCTGTCTGCGAGGGCCAGCTGTTGGGCTCGCGGTTGAGGACAAACTCTTCGCG
GTCTTTCCAGTACTCTTGGATCGGAAACCCGTCGGCCTCCGAACGGTACTCCGCCACCGAGGGACCTGAG
CGAGTCCGCATCGACCGGATCGGAAAACCTCTCGAGAAAGGCGTCTAACCAGTCACAGTCGCAAGGTAGG
CTGAGCACCGTGGCGGGCGGCAGCGGGTGGCGGTCGGGGTTGTTTCTGGCGGAGGTGCTGCTGATGATGT
AATTAAAGTAGGCGGTGTTGACACCGCGGATGGTCGAGGTGAGGTGTGGCAGGCTTGAGATCCAGCTGTT
GGGGTGAGTACTCCCTCTCAAAAGCGGGCATTACTTCTGCGCTAAGATTGTCAGTTTCCAAAAACGAGGA
GGATTTGATATTCACCTGGCCCGATCTGGCCATACACTTGAGTGACAATGACATCCACTTTGCCTTTCTC
TCCACAGGTGTCCACTCCCAGGTCCAAAGTTGGCCAGGCCTAGTTGGCCAGGCCTAGTGCCGCCACCATG
GGTGACTACAAAGACCATGACGGTGATTATAAAGATCATGACATTGATTACAAGGATGACGATGACAAGG
GCGGTGGTAGCGGTGGGCTGGAAGTTCTGTTCCAGGGGCCCGTCGACACCATGAAAGTAGACAGGACTAA
ACTGAAGAAGACACCTACTGAGGCTCCTGCAGACTGCAGAGCCTTAATAGACAAACTCAAAGTTTGTAAT
GATGAGCAACTTCTCTTGGAACTGCAGCAGATCAAAACATGGAACATTGGAAAGTGCGAGTTATATCACT
GGGTGGACCTGTTGGACCGCTTCGATGGAATACTGGCAGATGCTGGACAGACAGTGGAGAATATGTCATG
GATGCTCGTATGTGATAGGCCAGAAAGAGAGCAACTGAAAATGCTTCTCTTGGCTGTGTTGAACTTCACA
GCCTTGCTCATTGAGTACAGCTTTTCCCGGCATCTGTACAGTTCCATAGAGCATTTGACAACTTTATTGG
CTTCCTCTGATATGCAAGTGGTGCTGGCAGTCCTCAATCTCCTATATGTATTTAGCAAAAGATCAAACTA
CATCACTCGTCTGGGATCTGACAAGAGGACCCCGCTGCTAACTCGGCTACAACATTTGGCAGAGAGCTGG
GGTGGAAAGGAGAATGGCTTTGGACTTGCAGAATGTTGCAGAGACTTGCATATGATGAAATATCCACCCA
GTGCAACTACACTACACTTTGAATTCTATGCAGATCCTGGGGCCGAGGTCAAAATTGAGAAAAGGACAAC
TAGTAACACACTACATTATATTCACATAGAGCAACTTGACAAGATTTCAGAAAGCCCTTCTGAAATCATG
GAATCTCTTACCAAAATGTACAGCATTCCTAAGGATAAGCAGATGCTGTTATTTACACACATACGACTGG
CCCATGGCTTTTCTAATCACAGGAAGCGATTGCAGGCAGTTCAGGCCAGACTGCATGCAATATCTATATT
AGTGTATTCCAATGCCTTGCAGGAATCAGCAAACAGTATCTTGTATAATGGCTTGATAGAGGAGTTAGTG
GACGTGCTGCAAATAACGGATAAGCAGCTTATGGAGATTAAAGCAGCTTCTTTACGAACATTAACATCAA
TTGTCCACTTGGAGAGAACTCCCAAACTCAGCAGTATTATTGACTGTACTGGAACTGCCTCCTACCATGG
ATTTTTGCCAGTGCTTGTAAGGAACTGTATCCAGGCCATGATTGATCCTTCCATGGATCCATACCCTCAC
CAGTTTGCCACTGCTCTCTTCTCTTTTTTATACCATCTGGCCAGCTACGATGCTGGTGGTGAAGCCTTGG
TCTCCTGTGGAATGATGGAAGCCTTATTGAAGGTCATAAAGTTTCTTGGCGATGAACAGGACCAGATAAC
ATTTGTCACCAGAGCCGTCAGAGTGGTTGACCTTATCACCAACCTGGATATGGCAGCTTTTCAATCCCAT
AGTGGACTTTCTATCTTCATTTATAGACTTGAGCATGAAGTAGATCTGTGCCGAAAAGAATGTCCGTTTG
TGATCAAGCCAAAGATCCAGAGACCCAATACTACACAAGAAGGAGAGGAAATGGAAACTGATATGGATGG
AGTCCAGTGTATTCCACAACGAGCAGCACTTCTGAAATCCATGTTGAATTTCCTCAAGAAGGCCATCCAA
GACCCTGCTTTCTCAGATGGCATACGACATGTGATGGATGGTTCTCTGCCTACCTCCCTGAAACACATCA
TCAGCAATGCAGAATACTATGGCCCATCACTCTTCCTCCTAGCTACTGAAGTGGTGACTGTGTTTGTATT
TCAAGAACCATCACTGCTCTCCTCACTCCAGGACAATGGATTGACAGATGTCATGCTGCATGCACTGCTT
ATCAAAGATGTTCCTGCTACCCGTGAAGTCCTTGGCTCCCTCCCAAATGTATTCAGTGCACTCTGTTTGA
ATGCCCGAGGTCTTCAGTCTTTTGTTCAGTGTCAGCCTTTTGAACGCCTCTTCAAAGTTCTTCTGTCTCC
AGATTACCTCCCAGCCATGCGGAGGAGGAGAAGTTCTGATCCCCTTGGGGATACTGCATCCAACCTGGGG
AGTGCTGTCGATGAGCTCATGAGACATCAGCCCACCCTTAAAACAGATGCAACGACTGCCATCATCAAGT
TACTTGAAGAAATCTGTAATCTTGGAAGGGACCCCAAATACATCTGTCAGAAGCCATCGATCCAGAAGGC
AGATGGCACTGCCACTGCTCCTCCCCCAAGGTCTAATCATGCCGCAGAAGAAGCCTCTAGTGAGGATGAG
GAGGAAGAGGAAGTACAGGCCATGCAGAGCTTTAATTCTACCCAGCAAAATGAAACTGAGCCTAATCAGC
AGGTTGTTGGTACAGAGGAACGTATTCCTATTCCCCTCATGGATTACATCCTTAATGTGATGAAATTTGT
GGAATCTATTCTGAGCAACAATACAACAGATGACCACTGCCAGGAATTTGTGAATCAGAAAGGACTGTTG
CCTTTGGTTACCATTTTGGGTCTTCCCAATCTGCCCATTGACTTTCCCACATCTGCTGCCTGTCAGGCTG
TTGCAGGTGTCTGCAAATCCATATTGACACTGTCACATGAACCCAAAGTCCTTCAAGAGGGTCTCCTTCA
GTTGGACTCCATCCTCTCCTCCCTGGAGCCCTTACACCGCCCCATTGAATCCCCTGGGGGCTCAGTGTTG
TTGCGAGAACTGGCTTGCGCAGGCAATGTTGCTGATGCTACCCTCTCAGCCCAGGCCACACCTCTGCTGC
ATGCACTCACTGCTGCCCATGCCTACATCATGATGTTTGTTCATACTTGCAGAGTTGGACAGAGTGAAAT
TCGTTCCATCTCCGTAAACCAGTGGGGCTCTCAATTGGGTCTGAGTGTTTTGAGCAAGCTGAGCCAGTTA
TACTGTTCCCTGGTGTGGGAAAGCACTGTCCTCCTCTCTCTGTGTACCCCAAACAGCCTACCATCTGGGT
GTGAATTTGGCCAGGCAGATATGCAGAAACTGGTTCCAAAGGATGAGAAGGCAGGTACGACCCAGGGCGG
AAAAAGATCAGATGGGGAACAGGATGGAGCAGCTGGAAGTATGGATGCTTCTACCCAGGGCTTATTAGAA
GGCATTGGGCTAGATGGTGACACATTGGCTCCCATGGAGACAGATGAACCTACTGCTTCAGACTCTAAGG
GCAAATCTAAAATCACACCAGCAATGGCTGCCAGAATTAAGCAAATCAAGCCTTTGTTATCAGCTTCCTC
CAGATTAGGCCGAGCACTTGCTGAGCTATTTGGACTTCTTGTTAAACTTTGTGTGGGATCTCCTGTCCGC
CAGAGAAGGAGCCATCATGCTGCCAGCACCACTACAGCACCGACACCTGCCGCGCGATCAACAGCCTCAG
CTCTCACTAAGCTCTTGACTAAGGGGTTATCTTGGCAGCCCCCACCATATACACCTACTCCCCGATTCAG
GCTGACATTCTTCATCTGTTCAGTTGGTTTCACATCCCCAATGCTGTTTGATGAGAGGAAGTATCCCTAC
CACCTCATGCTGCAAAAATTTCTCTGCTCCGGAGGCCACAATGCTCTTTTTGAAACTTTCAACTGGGCTC
TGTCCATGGGAGGTAAAGTTCCTGTTTCTGAGGGATTGGAACACTCAGACTTGCCTGATGGCACAGGAGA
ATTCCTAGATGCCTGGCTTATGCTGGTGGAGAAGATGGTGAATCCCACCACGGTGCTTGAATCTCCACAT
TCGCTGCCTGCCAAATTGCCTGGAGGTGTCCAGAACTTTCCCCAGTTCAGTGCACTGCGCTTCCTTGTGG
TAACTCAGAAAGCAGCCTTTACTTGCATCAAAAACTTATGGAACCGGAAACCCCTGAAGGTATATGGTGG
ACGAATGGCTGAATCGATGCTGGCCATTCTATGCCACATCCTCCGAGGAGAACCTGTGATTCGAGAGAGA
CTAAGCAAGGAGAAGGAGGGGTCTCGAGGAGAAGAGGATACAGGGCAAGAGGAAGGTGGCTCCCGCCGGG
AACCTCAAGTCAACCAGCAACAACTGCAACAGCTCATGGACATGGGCTTCACAAGGGAACATGCAATGGA
GGCACTGTTGAACACCAGCACCATGGAGCAGGCCACAGAGTACCTTTTAACCCACCCTCCTCCAATCATG
GGAGGAGTTGTTCGGGATCTCAGCATGTCTGAAGAGGACCAGATGATGAGAGCAATTGCTATGTCTCTGG
GACAGGATATTCCAATGGATCAAAGGGCAGAGTCACCTGAGGAAGTTGCTTGCCGGAAGGAGGAAGAGGA
ACGGAAAGCTCGGGAAAAGCAGGAGGAGGAAGAGGCTAAATGTCTAGAGAAGTTCCAGGATGCTGACCCG
TTGGAACAAGATGAGCTCCACACTTTCACAGATACTATGTTGCCAGGCTGCTTCCACCTTCTTGATGAGC
TGCCAGACACAGTATACCGTGTGTGTGACCTGATCATGACAGCAATCAAACGTAATGGAGCAGATTATCG
TGACATGATTCTGAAGCAAGTAGTCAATCAGGTGTGGGAAGCTGCTGATGTATTGATCAAAGCTGCTCTT
CCCCTGACAACAAGTGACACAAAAACCGTGTCAGAGTGGATAAGTCAGATGGCCACACTGCCCCAGGCCT
CCAATTTGGCTACTAGAATCTTGCTTTTAACGCTACTTTTTGAGGAGTTGAAGCTACCTTGTGCTTGGGT
GGTTGAATCAAGTGGCATCCTTAATGTCCTAATCAAACTCTTGGAAGTGGTTCAGCCCTGCCTCCAGGCA
GCCAAGGAGCAGAAGGAAGTCCAGACCCCAAAGTGGATCACACCAGTGTTGCTCCTGATTGATTTCTATG
AAAAGACAGCCATCTCCTCAAAAAGGAGAGCCCAGATGACTAAGTACCTGCAATCCAACAGCAACAACTG
GCGCTGGTTTGATGATCGCTCTGGGCGTTGGTGTAGTTACAGTGCAAGCAACAATAGCACTATTGATTCT
GCCTGGAAATCTGGAGAGACAAGCGTGCGATTCACTGCAGGCCGAAGAAGATACACGGTCCAATTCACTA
CAATGGTGCAGGTTAATGAGGAAACAGGGAACCGACGCCCTGTGATGCTGACTCTCCTCAGGGTACCTCG
GCTGAATAAAAATTCAAAAAACAGCAATGGACAGGAACTAGAGAAGACGCTGGAAGAAAGCAAAGAAATG
GATATCAAACGTAAAGAAAATAAAGGCAATGATACCCCTTTGGCCCTAGAGAGTACAAACACTGAAAAGG
AGACAAGCCTGGAGGAAACAAAAATCGGGGAGATCCTGATCCAGGGCTTGACAGAAGATATGGTGACTGT
TTTAATCCGGGCCTGCGTGAGCATGCTGGGAGTCCCTGTGGACCCAGATACTTTGCATGCCACCCTTCGT
CTCTGTCTGAGGCTCACCCGGGACCACAAATATGCCATGATGTTTGCAGAACTGAAGAGTACCCGCATGA
TCTTGAATTTGACCCAGAGCTCAGGCTTCAATGGGTTTACTCCCCTGGTCACCCTTCTCTTAAGACACAT
CATTGAGGACCCCTGTACCCTTCGTCATACCATGGAAAAGGTTGTTCGCTCAGCAGCTACAAGTGGAGCT
GGTAGCACTACCTCTGGTGTTGTGTCTGGCAGCCTCGGCTCTCGGGAGATCAACTACATCCTTCGTGTCC
TTGGGCCAGCCGCATGCCGCAATCCAGACATATTCACAGAAGTGGCCAACTGCTGTATCCGCATCGCCCT
TCCTGCCCCTCGAGGCTCAGGAACTGCTTCAGATGATGAATTTGAGAATCTTAGAATTAAAGGCCCTAAT
GCTGTACAGCTGGTGAAGACCACCCCTTTGAAGCCCTCACCTCTGCCTGTCATCCCTGATACTATCAAGG
AAGTGATCTATGATATGCTGAATGCTCTGGCTGCATACCATGCTCCAGAGGAAGCCGATAAATCTGATCC
TAAACCTGGGGTTATGACCCAAGAGGTTGGCCAGCTCCTGCAAGACATGGGTGATGATGTATACCAGCAG
TACCGGTCACTTACGCGTCAGAGCAGTGACTTTGATACGCAGTCAGGTTTTTCCATTAATAGTCAGGTCT
TTGCTGCAGATGGTGCCTCCACTGAGACTTCCGCATCTGGGACCTCCCAAGGAGAGGCTTCAACTCCAGA
GGAGTCTCGAGATGGGAAGAAAGATAAAGAAGGGGACCGGGCCTCTGAGGAAGGCAAACAGAAAGGCAAG
GGCAGCAAACCTTTAATGCCTACCTCCACTATCCTTCGTCTTCTGGCAGAGTTGGTGAGGTCCTATGTTG
GTATTGCTACCCTGATTGCCAACTACAGCTACACTGTGGGCCAGTCTGAACTGATCAAAGAGGACTGCAG
TGTGCTAGCTTTTGTTCTGGACCACCTGCTCCCACATACCCAGAATGCAGAAGACAAGGACACCCCTGCC
TTGGCCCGCCTGTTCCTCGCAAGCCTGGCTGCTGCAGGGAGTGGCACAGATGCCCAGGTGGCCCTAGTGA
ATGAAGTAAAAGCAGCCCTTGGACGGGCACTGGCTATGGCTGAGAGTACAGAGAAACATGCCAGGCTTCA
GGCAGTGATGTGTATCATCAGTACTATCATGGAGTCCTGCCCCTCCACCTCCAGCTTCTACAGCAGTGCC
ACAGCGAAGACCCAGCACAATGGCATGAACAACATCATTCGGCTTTTCCTGAAGAAGGGACTGGTTAATG
ACCTGGCCAGAGTACCTCACAGCTTAGACCTGTCCAGTCCCAACATGGCCAACACAGTCAATGCTGCTCT
GAAGCCTTTGGAAACACTTTCCCGGATTGTGAACCAGCCCAGTAGCCTTTTTGGCAGCAAGAGTGCTTCT
AGCAAGAACAAGTCTGAGCAGGATGCCCAAGGAGCCTCTCAAGATTCCAGTAGCAACCAGCAGGACCCAG
GCGAGCCTGGGGAAGCAGAAGTGCAGGAGGAGGATCATGATGTCACTCAGACAGAGGTGGCAGATGGGGA
TATCATGGATGGGGAGGCTGAAACCGACTCAGTGGTGATTGCTGGGCAGCCTGAGGTGCTCAGTTCACAA
GAGATGCAGGTTGAGAATGAGCTGGAGGACCTGATAGATGAGTTGCTTGAGAGGGATGGCGGATCTGGGA
ACAGTACAATTATAGTGAGCAGAAGTGGAGAGGATGAATCACAAGAGGACGTGCTGATGGATGAAGCTCC
TTCCAACCTCAGCCAAGCTTCCACCTTGCAGGCCAACCGAGAAGATTCCATGAATATCCTGGACCCTGAG
GATGAGGAGGAGCACACTCAGGAAGAGGACAGCAGTGGCAGTAACGAGGATGAGGATGATAGTCAGGATG
AAGAGGAGGAGGAGGAGGAAGATGAGGAAGATGATCAGGAGGATGATGAAGGTGAAGAGGGAGATGAAGA
CGATGACGACGATGGCTCTGAGATGGAATTGGATGAGGATTATCCTGATATGAACGCTTCTCCCTTGGTC
CGATTTGAGCGCTTTGACCGGGAGGATGATCTCATCATTGAGTTTGACAACATGTTCTCCAGTGCTACAG
ACATCCCCCCATCCCCAGGAAATATCCCTACCACCCATCCACTGATGGTGCGCCATGCAGACCACAGTTC
TCTGACACTGGGCAGTGGCTCTTCAACAACTCGTCTCACCCAGGGCATCGGGCGCAGTCAGAGGACCCTA
AGGCAGCTGACGGCCAATACTGGCCACACCATTCATGTTCACTACCCTGGGAATCGCCAGCCCAACCCTC
CTCTTATACTGCAGAGGTTGCTTGGTCCCTCAGCTGCTGCTGACATCCTTCAGCTGAGCAGCAGCCTTCC
CCTACAAAGCCGGGGTCGGGCCCGCCTCCTGGTAGGCAACGATGACGTCCACATCATCGCCCGTTCTGAT
GATGAGCTGCTGGATGACTTTTTCCATGATCAGAGCACAGCTACCAGCCAAGCAGGAACCCTGTCCAGCA
TCCCCACAGCCCTGACCCGCTGGACAGAAGAATGCAAAGTTCTCGATGCTGAGAGCATGCATGACTGTGT
TTCAGTGGTTAAAGTGTCCATTGTCAATCACCTGGAATTCCTGAGGGATGAGGAGCTGGAAGAAAGGCGA
GAGAAGCGCAGGAAACAACTGGCTGAGGAAGAAACAAAGATAACTGATAAAGGCAAAGAAGATAAGGAGA
ACAGGGATCAGAGTGCACAGTGTACTGCATCTAAGTCAAATGACTCCACTGAACAGAATCTCTCAGATGG
GACGCCTATGCCTGACAGCTACCCAACAACCCCATCTTCAACTGATGCAGCTACATCTGAGTCCAAGGAG
ACCCTTGGCACTCTGCAATCCTCACAACAGCAACCAACACTCCCAACCCCACCAGCTTTGGGAGAGGTTC
CTCAGGAGCTGCAGTCTCCAGCTGGAGAAGGGGGCAGCTCTACACAGCTATTGATGCCTGTAGAGCCAGA
GGAATTGGGTCCCACAAGGCCAAGTGGGGAAGCAGAAACAACTCAGATGGAGTTATCCCCAGCTCCCACT
ATAACCTCACTTTCCCCAGAGAGAGCTGAGGATTCTGATGCACTGACGGCTGTCAGCAGTCAGCTAGAAG
GCTCTCCTATGGATACAAGCAGCCTGGCTTCCTGTACCTTAGAGGAGGCTGTGGGTGACACTTCAGCAGC
TGGCAGTTCTGAGCAGCCCAGAGCAGGCAGCTCCACTCCTGGGGATGCCCCACCAGCTGTGGCGGAAGTG
CAAGGCAGGAGTGATGGGTCAGGGGAATCTGCCCAGCCACCTGAGGACAGCTCCCCACCTGCATCCTCTG
AGAGCTCTTCCACCAGAGATTCTGCCGTGGCCATTTCTGGCGCCGATTCCCGAGGAATCCTAGAAGAGCC
GTTGCCTTCAACAAGCAGTGAAGAAGAAGATCCCCTTGCGGGTATCAGTCTCCCTGAAGGTGTGGACCCC
TCTTTTCTGGCTGCCCTGCCTGATGACATCCGTCGGGAAGTTCTACAGAACCAGCTAGGCATTCGTCCAC
CAACCCGGACTGCCCCCTCCACAAATAGCTCAGCGCCTGCAGTGGTGGGGAATCCTGGTGTGACTGAGGT
GAGTCCCGAGTTTCTTGCGGCACTGCCACCCGCGATCCAAGAGGAAGTACTGGCACAGCAGAGAGCTGAG
CAGCAGCGACGAGAACTAGCACAGAATGCCAGCTCAGACACCCCTATGGACCCTGTGACCTTCATCCAGA
CTCTGCCCTCAGACCTGCGCCGTAGTGTCCTAGAGGATATGGAGGACAGTGTGTTAGCTGTGATGCCACC
TGACATTGCAGCTGAGGCTCAAGCCCTGAGACGAGAGCAAGAAGCCCGGCAGCGACAGCTCATGCATGAG
CGTCTGTTTGGGCACAGTAGCACCTCCGCACTCTCTGCTATTCTCCGAAGCCCGGCTTTCACCAGTCGCT
TAAGTGGCAACCGTGGGGTCCAGTATACTCGCCTTGCTGTGCAGAGAGGTGGCACCTTCCAGATGGGGGG
TAGCAGCAGCCATAACAGGCCTTCTGGCAGTAATGTAGATACTCTCCTCCGCCTCCGAGGACGGCTCCTT
CTGGACCACGAAGCCCTTTCTTGTCTCTTGGTCCTACTTTTTGTGGATGAGCCAAAGCTCAATACTAGCC
GTCTACACCGAGTACTGAGAAATCTCTGCTACCATGCCCAGACCCGCCACTGGGTCATCCGCAGTCTGCT
CTCCATCTTGCAGCGCAGCAGTGAGAGTGAGCTATGCATTGAAACACCCAAACTCACTACAAGTGAGGAA
AAGGGCAAAAAGTCGAGCAAGAGCTGTGGGTCAAGTAGCCATGAGAACCGTCCCCTGGACCTGCTACACA
AGATGGAGTCAAAGAGCTCCAACCAGCTTTCCTGGCTCTCAGTATCCATGGATGCAGCCCTAGGCTGCAG
GACTAATATATTTCAGATCCAGCGTTCAGGGGGGCGTAAACATACCGAGAAGCATGCAAGCGGTGGCTCC
ACCGTCCACATCCATCCCCAAGCTGCTCCTGTTGTCTGCAGACACGTTTTGGATACACTCATTCAATTGG
CCAAGGTATTTCCCAGCCACTTCACACAGCAGCGGACCAAAGAAACAAACTGTGAGAGTGATCGGGAAAG
GGGCAATAAGGCCTGTAGCCCATGCTCCTCACAGTCCTCCAGCAGTGGCATTTGCACAGACTTCTGGGAC
TTATTGGTAAAACTGGACAACATGAATGTCAGCCGGAAAGGCAAGAACTCCGTGAAGTCAGTGCCAGTGA
GCGCTGGCGGTGAGGGGGAAACCTCTCCATACAGCCTCGAGGCCTCTCCACTGGGGCAGCTCATGAACAT
GTTGTCACACCCAGTCATCCGCCGGAGCTCTCTCTTAACTGAGAAACTCCTCAGACTCCTTTCTCTCATC
TCAATTGCTCTCCCAGAAAACAAGGTGTCAGAAGCACAGGCTAATTCTGGCAGCGGTGCTTCCTCCACCA
CCACTGCCACCTCAACCACATCTACCACCACCACCACTGCCGCCTCCACCACGCCCACACCCCCTACTGC
ACCCACCCCTGTCACTTCTGCTCCAGCCCTGGTTGCTGCCACGGCTATTTCCACCATTGTCGTAGCTGCT
TCGACCACAGTGACTACCCCCACGACTGCTACCACTACTGTTTCAATTTCTCCCACTACTAAGGGCAGCA
AATCTCCAGCGAAGGTGAGTGATGGGGGCAGCAGCAGTACAGACTTTAAGATGGTGTCCTCTGGCCTCAC
TGAAAACCAGCTACAGCTCTCTGTAGAGGTGTTGACATCCCACTCTTGTTCTGAGGAAGGCTTAGAGGAT
GCAGCCAACGTACTACTGCAGCTCTCCCGGGGGGACTCTGGGACCCGGGACACTGTTCTCAAGCTGCTAC
TGAATGGAGCCCGCCATCTGGGTTATACCCTTTGTAAACAAATAGGTACCCTGCTGGCCGAGCTGCGGGA
ATACAACCTCGAGCAGCAGCGGCGAGCCCAATGTGAAACCCTCTCTCCTGATGGCCTGCCTGAGGAGCAG
CCACAGACCACCAAGCTGAAGGGCAAAATGCAGAGCAGGTTTGACATGGCTGAGAATGTGGTAATTGTGG
CATCTCAGAAGCGACCTTTGGGTGGCCGGGAGCTCCAGCTGCCTTCTATGTCCATGTTGACATCCAAGAC
ATCTACCCAGAAGTTCTTCTTGAGGGTACTACAGGTCATCATCCAGCTCCGGGACGACACGCGCCGGGCT
AACAAGAAAGCCAAGCAGACAGGCAGGCTAGGTTCCTCCGGTTTAGGCTCAGCTAGCAGCATCCAGGCAG
CTGTTCGGCAGCTGGAGGCTGAGGCTGATGCCATTATACAAATGGTACGTGAGGGTCAAAGGGCGCGGAG
ACAGCAACAAGCAGCAACGTCGGAGTCTAGCCAGTCAGAGGCGTCTGTCCGGAGGGAGGAATCACCCATG
GATGTGGACCAGCCATCTCCCAGTGCTCAAGATACTCAATCCATTGCCTCCGATGGAACCCCACAGGGGG
AGAAGGAAAAGGAAGAAAGACCACCTGAGTTACCCCTGCTCAGCGAGCAGCTGAGTTTGGACGAGCTGTG
GGACATGCTTGGGGAGTGTCTAAAGGAACTAGAGGAATCCCATGACCAGCATGCGGTGCTAGTGCTACAG
CCTGCTGTCGAGGCCTTCTTTCTGGTCCATGCCACAGAGCGGGAGAGCAAGCCTCCTGTCCGAGACACCC
GTGAGAGCCAGCTGGCACACATCAAGGACGAGCCTCCTCCACTCTCCCCTGCCCCCTTAACCCCAGCCAC
GCCTTCCTCCCTTGACCCATTCTTCTCCCGGGAGCCCTCATCTATGCACATCTCCTCAAGCCTGCCCCCT
GACACACAGAAGTTCCTTCGCTTTGCAGAGACTGACCGCACTGTGTTAAACCAGATCCTACGGCAGTCCA
CGACCCACCTTGCTGATGGGCCTTTTGCTGTCCTGGTAGACTACATTCGTGTCCTCGACTTTGATGTCAA
GCGCAAATATTTCCGCCAAGAGCTGGAGCGTTTAGATGAGGGGCTCCGGAAAGAAGACATGGCTGTGCAT
GTCCGTCGTGACCATGTGTTTGAAGACTCCTATCGTGAGCTGCATCGCAAATCCCCCGAAGAAATGAAGA
ATCGATTGTATATAGTATTTGAAGGAGAAGAAGGGCAGGATGCTGGCGGGCTCCTGCGGGAGTGGTATAT
GATCATCTCTCGAGAGATGTTTAACCCTATGTATGCCTTGTTCCGTACCTCACCTGGTGATCGAGTCACC
TACACCATCAATCCATCTTCCCACTGCAACCCCAACCATCTGTCCTATTTTAAATTTGTCGGACGCATTG
TGGCCAAAGCTGTATATGACAACCGTCTTCTGGAGTGCTACTTTACTCGATCCTTTTACAAACACATCTT
GGGCAAGTCAGTCAGATATACAGATATGGAGAGTGAAGATTACCACTTCTACCAAGGTCTGGTTTATCTG
CTGGAAAATGATGTCTCCACACTAGGCTATGACCTCACCTTCAGCACTGAGGTCCAAGAGTTTGGAGTTT
GTGAAGTTCGTGACCTCAAACCCAATGGGGCCAACATCTTGGTAACAGAGGAGAATAAGAAGGAGTATGT
ACACCTGGTATGCCAGATGAGAATGACAGGAGCCATCCGCAAGCAGTTGGCGGCTTTCTTAGAAGGCTTC
TATGAGATCATTCCAAAGCGCCTCATTTCCATCTTCACTGAGCAGGAGTTAGAGCTGCTTATATCAGGAC
TGCCCACCATTGACATCGATGATCTGAAATCCAACACTGAATACCACAAGTACCAGTCCAACTCTATTCA
GATCCAGTGGTTCTGGAGAGCATTGCGTTCTTTCGATCAAGCTGACCGTGCCAAGTTCCTCCAGTTTGTC
ACGGGTACTTCCAAGGTACCCCTGCAAGGCTTTGCTGCCCTCGAAGGCATGAATGGCATTCAGAAGTTTC
AGATCCATCGAGATGACAGGTCCACAGATCGCCTGCCTTCAGCTCACACATGTTTTAATCAGCTGGATCT
GCCTGCCTATGAGAGCTTTGAGAAGCTCCGCCACATGCTACTGTTGGCTATCCAGGAGTGCTCTGAAGGC
TTTGGGCTGGCCTAATAAGCGGCCGCTGATGATAATGGCCTGTGGCCGTAATGGCCTGTGGCCGTAAAAT
CAACCTCTGGATTACAAAATTTGTGAAAGATTGACTGGTATTCTTAACTATGTTGCTCCTTTTACGCTAT
GTGGATACGCTGCTTTAATGCCTTTGTATCATGCTATTGCTTCCCGTATGGCTTTCATTTTCTCCTCCTT
GTATAAATCCTGGTTGCTGTCTCTTTATGAGGAGTTGTGGCCCGTTGTCAGGCAACGTGGCGTGGTGTGC
ACTGTGTTTGCTGACGCAACCCCCACTGGTTGGGGCATTGCCACCACCTGTCAGCTCCTTTCCGGGACTT
TCGCTTTCCCCCTCCCTATTGCCACGGCGGAACTCAGTGCCGCCTGCCTTGCCCGCTGCTGGACAGGGGC
TCGGCTGTTGGGCACTGACAATTCCGTGGTGTTGTCGGGGAAATCATCGTCCTTTCCTTGGCTGCTCGCC
TGTGTTGCCACCTGGATTCTGCGCGGGACGTCCTTCTGCTACGTCCCTTCGGCCCTCAATCCAGCGGACC
TTCCTTCCCGCGGCCTGCTGCCGGCTCTGCGGCCTCTTCCGCGGCTTCGAGATCTGCCTCGACTGTGCCT
TCTAGTTGCCAGCCATCTGTTGTTTGCCCCTCCCCCGTGCCTTCCTTGACCCTGGAAGGTGCCACTCCCA
CTGTCCTTTCCTAATAAAATGAGGAAATTGCATCAAATTGTCTGAGTAGGTGTCATTCTATTCTGGGGGG
TGGGGTGGGGCAGGACAGCAAGGGGGAGGATTGGGCAGACAATAGCAGGCATGCTGGGGACTCGAGTTAA
GGGCGAATCGCTGGGACGCCCGAACGGTGGCTACTCGTTGACATAAGCCTGTTCGGTTCGTAAACTGTAA
TGCAAGTAGCGTATGCGCTCACGCAACTGGTCCAGAACCTTGACCGAACGCAGCGGTGGTAACGGCGCAG
TGGCGGTTTTCATGGCTTGTTATGACTGTTTTTTTGTACAGTCTATGCCTCGGGCATCCAAGCAGCAAGC
GCGTTACGCCGTGGGTCGATGTTTGATGTTATGGAGCAGCAACGATGTTACGCAGCAGCAACGATGTTAC
GCAGCAGGGCAGTCGCCCTAAAACAAAGTTAGGTGGCTCAAGTATGGGCATCATTCGTACATGTAGGCTC
GGCCCTGACCAAGTCAAATCCATGCGGGCTGCTCTTGATCTTTTCGGTCGTGAGTTCGGTGATGTAGCCA
CCTACTCCCAACATCAGCCGGACTCCGATTACCTCGGGAACTTGCTCCGTAGTAAGACATTTATTGCGCT
TGCTGCCTTCGACCAAGAAGCGGTTGTTGGCGCTCTCGCGGCTTACGTTCTGCCCAAGTTTGAGCAGCCG
CGTAGTGAGATCTATATCTATGATCTCGCAGTCTCCGGCGAGCACCGGAGGCAGGGCATTGCCACCGCGC
TCATCAATCTCCTCAAGCATGAGGCCAACGCGCTTGGTGCTTATGTGATCTACGTGCAAGCAGATTACGG
TGACGATCCCGCAGTGGCTCTCTATACAAAGTTGGGCATACGGGAAGAAGTGATGCACTTTGATATCGAC
CCAAGTACCGCCACCTAACAATTCGTTCAAGCCGAGATCGGCTTCCCGGCCGCGGAGTTGTTCGGTAAAT
TGTCACAACGCCGC
Features (pLannotate 1.2.2; 17 found; start..end, strand, type, name):
      1..224     +  mobile_element Tn7R: mini-Tn7 element (right end of the Tn7 transposon) Tn7
    288..876     -  rep_origin     ori: high-copy-number ColE1/pMB1/pBR322/pUC origin of replication
    915..1775    -  CDS            AmpR: β-lactamase; bla; confers resistance to ampicillin, carbenicillin, and related antibiotics
   1776..1847    -  promoter       AmpR promoter: bla
   1872..2037    +  mobile_element Tn7L: mini-Tn7 element (left end of the Tn7 transposon) Tn7
   2070..2434    +  enhancer       CMV enhancer: human cytomegalovirus immediate early enhancer
   2435..2638    +  promoter       CMV promoter: human cytomegalovirus (CMV) immediate early promoter
   2703..2741    +  misc_feature   Ad SA (fragment): adenovirus major late transcript splice acceptor (Friedrich and Soriano, 1991)
   2774..2983    -  CDS            PTP (fragment): TERM_ADE02 - Experimental evidence at protein level: Swiss-Prot protein existence level 1. Protein covalently bound to the viral DNA that acts as a primer for viral genomic replication by DNA strand displacement. Assembles on the viral origin of replication in an initiation complex with viral polymerase, DBP, host NFIA and host POU2F1/OCT1. During initiation, the polymerase covalently couples the first dCTP with Ser- 580 of pTP. The terminal protein stimulates the template activity over 20 fold compared to protein-free templates. Neo-synthesized viral genomes are linked to two preterminal prot
   3014..3103    +  intron         chimeric intron (fragment): chimera between introns from adenovirus and immunoglobulin heavy chain genes
   3122..3168    +  CDS            IgH signal sequence (fragment): signal sequence from the mouse immunoglobulin heavy chain variable region
   3224..3289    +  CDS            3xFLAG: three tandem FLAG® epitope tags, followed by an enterokinase cleavage site
   3341..16462   +  CDS            HUWE1: HUWE1_HUMAN - Also known as KIAA0312, KIAA1578, UREB1. Experimental evidence at protein level: Swiss-Prot protein existence level 1. E3 ubiquitin-protein ligase which mediates ubiquitination and subsequent proteasomal degradation of target proteins (PubMed:15989957, PubMed:19713937, PubMed:15567145, PubMed:15767685, PubMed:18488021, PubMed:17567951, PubMed:19037095, PubMed:20534529). Regulates apoptosis by catalyzing the polyubiquitination and degradation of MCL1 (PubMed:15989957). Mediates monoubiquitination of DNA polymerase beta (POLB) at 'Lys-41', 'Lys-61' and 'Lys-81', thereby playing a r
  16518..17059   +  misc_feature   WPRE (fragment): woodchuck hepatitis virus posttranscriptional regulatory element
  17073..17184   +  polyA_signal   bGH poly(A) signal: bovine growth hormone polyadenylation signal
  17328..17356   +  promoter       Pc promoter: intI1 (promoter lies within the coding sequence); class 1 integron promoter
  17545..18078   +  CDS            GmR: gentamycin acetyltransferase; aacC1; confers resistance to gentamycin
