[The description below was written by a language model from this plasmid's Addgene catalogue record and pLannotate feature annotations shown in this document.]
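Description:
pDARMO_CMVT_3xFLAG-HUWE1_H3962D is an 18.1 kb mammalian expression plasmid built on the pDARMO backbone that carries full-length human HUWE1, a giant HECT-type E3 ubiquitin ligase, with an H3962D point mutation and an N-terminal 3xFLAG tag. It is propagated in E. coli as a high-copy plasmid through a ColE1/pUC-type origin and selected with ampicillin via the β-lactamase gene. The annotation also shows Tn7L and Tn7R mini-transposon ends. These flank the expression cassette together with a gentamicin acetyltransferase gene driven by the class 1 integron Pc promoter. This arrangement is characteristic of vectors that can be transposed into a bacmid for baculovirus-based delivery, although the record itself only lists mammalian cell expression as the purpose.

The roughly 13.1 kb HUWE1 open reading frame is transcribed from the human CMV immediate-early enhancer and promoter. Between the promoter and the coding sequence lie adenovirus-derived leader and splice elements and a fragment of a chimeric adenovirus/immunoglobulin intron. This probably corresponds to the "CMVT" designation in the name, and such leader and intron elements are generally included to improve mRNA processing and expression. The short hits to adenoviral terminal protein and an IgH signal sequence are most likely annotation artefacts of this leader/intron region rather than expressed parts. The 3xFLAG epitope, which includes an enterokinase site, precedes HUWE1 and allows detection and affinity purification. Downstream, a WPRE fragment and the bovine growth hormone polyadenylation signal support transcript stability and 3′ end formation.

The associated work concerns HUWE1 architecture, ligase activity and substrate recognition, so the plasmid suits expression of the mutant for comparison with wild type. The record does not state the functional consequence of H3962D.
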