Addgene plasmid #187131: pDARMO_CMVT_3xFLAG-HUWE1_H3962D
Purpose: mammalian cell expression of 3xFLAG-HUWE1 H3962D
Depositing lab: Eric Fischer. Publication: Solenoid architecture of HUWE1 contributes to ligase activity and substrate recognition. Hunkeler M, Jin CY, Ma MW, Monda JK, Overwijn D, Bennett EJ, Fischer ES. Mol Cell. 2021 Sep 2;81(17):3468-3480.e7. doi: 10.1016/j.molcel.2021.06.032. Epub 2021 Jul 26. PubMed 34314700.
Backbone
  Vector backbone: pDARMO
  Vector type: Mammalian Expression
Growth in bacteria
  Bacterial resistance: Ampicillin, 100 μg/mL
  Growth temperature: 37°C
  Growth strain: DH5alpha
  Copy number: High Copy
Gene/Insert
  Gene/Insert name: HUWE1
  Species: H. sapiens (human)
  Insert size (bp): 13122
  Mutation: H3962D
  Entrez Gene: HUWE1 (a.k.a. ARF-BP1, HECTH9, HSPC272, Ib772, LASU1, MRXST, MULE, URE-B1, UREB1)
  Tag / fusion protein: 3xFLAG (N terminal on insert)
  Cloning method: Gibson Cloning
Terms and licenses: Academic/Nonprofit Terms; Industry Terms: Not Available to Industry
How to cite: pDARMO_CMVT_3xFLAG-HUWE1_H3962D was a gift from Eric Fischer (Addgene plasmid # 187131 ; http://n2t.net/addgene:187131 ; RRID:Addgene_187131)
